Addgene plasmid #117892: TaALMT1-uPIC 3'
Purpose: protein expression
Depositing lab: Geoffrey Chang. Depositing organization: University of California, San Diego (UCSD).
Backbone
  Vector backbone: pPICZc
  Backbone size w/o insert (bp): 3329
  Vector type: Yeast Expression
Growth in bacteria
  Bacterial resistance: Bleocin (Zeocin), 50 μg/mL
  Growth temperature: 37°C
  Growth strain: DH5alpha
  Copy number: High Copy
Gene/Insert
  Gene/Insert name: TaALMT1-uPIC 3'
  Species: Triticum aestivum
  Promoter: AOX
  Cloning method: Unknown
  Sequencing primers: 5′ GACTGGTTCCAATTGACAAGC; 3′ GCAAATGGCATTCTGACATCC
Terms and licenses: Academic/Nonprofit Terms; Industry Terms: Not Available to Industry
How to cite: TaALMT1-uPIC 3' was a gift from Geoffrey Chang (Addgene plasmid # 117892 ; http://n2t.net/addgene:117892 ; RRID:Addgene_117892)
