[The description below was written by a language model from this plasmid's Addgene catalogue record and pLannotate feature annotations shown in this document.]
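Description:
TaALMT1-uPIC 3' is a yeast expression plasmid built on the pPICZc backbone for producing the wheat (Triticum aestivum) ALMT1 protein in the methylotrophic yeast Pichia pastoris (Komagataella phaffii). ALMT1 is a malate-permeable anion transporter associated with aluminium tolerance. The insert sits downstream of the methanol-inducible AOX1 promoter and is followed by the AOX1 transcription terminator, the standard arrangement in pPICZ-type vectors, where expression is switched on by methanol. In the annotated sequence the ALMT1 match is flagged as a fragment of about 700 nt, so the plasmid may carry only part of the coding sequence. The record does not explain this or define what "uPIC 3'" denotes. A short downstream match to part of a composite TEV-cleavage/6xHis tag suggests a C-terminal affinity or cleavage element, though only a small piece of that tag is detected. The small AOX1 coding fragment just before the terminator is most likely residual native sequence carried along with the terminator region.

Selection in both hosts relies on a single Sh ble (BleoR) gene conferring Zeocin resistance. It is driven in yeast by the S. cerevisiae TEF1 promoter and in E. coli by the synthetic EM7 promoter placed immediately upstream of the gene, and it ends with the CYC1 terminator. A high-copy ColE1/pUC-type origin supports propagation in E. coli. No yeast replication origin is annotated, consistent with pPICZ vectors being maintained by integration into the Pichia genome, typically at the AOX1 locus. The stated purpose is protein expression. The record does not specify any downstream application.
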