Features (pLannotate 1.2.2; 10 found; start..end, strand, type, name):
      2..940     +  promoter       AOX1 promoter: Pichia pastoris AOX1; inducible promoter, regulated by methanol
    965..1666    +  CDS            ALMT1 (fragment): ALMT1_WHEAT - Also known as ALMT1-1, ALMT1-2. Experimental evidence at protein level: Swiss-Prot protein existence level 1. Malate transporter critical for aluminum tolerance. Permeable to chloride, nitrate, sulfate and malate. From Triticum aestivum (Wheat).
   1715..1732    +  CDS            capTEV™ (fragment): composite tag for in vivo biotinylation, TEV protease cleavage, and 6xHis tagging
   1743..1808    +  CDS            AOX1 (fragment): ALOX1_KOMPC - Experimental evidence at protein level: Swiss-Prot protein existence level 1. Major isoform of alcohol oxidase, which catalyzes the oxidation of methanol to formaldehyde and hydrogen peroxide, the first step in the methanol utilization pathway of methylotrophic yeasts. From Komagataella phaffii (strain ATCC 76273 / CBS 7435 / CECT 11047 / NRRL Y-11430 / Wegner 21-1) (Yeast) (Pichia pastoris).
   1812..2058    +  terminator     AOX1 terminator: Pichia pastoris AOX1; transcription terminator for AOX1
   2079..2486    +  promoter       TEF1 promoter: S. cerevisiae TEF1; promoter for EF-1α
   2493..2540    +  promoter       EM7 promoter: synthetic bacterial promoter&nbsp
   2559..2933    +  CDS            BleoR: antibiotic-binding protein; Sh ble from Streptoalloteichus hindustanus; confers resistance to bleomycin, phleomycin, and Zeocin™
   2999..3246    +  terminator     CYC1 terminator: S. cerevisiae CYC1; transcription terminator for CYC1
   3321..3909    -  rep_origin     ori: high-copy-number ColE1/pMB1/pBR322/pUC origin of replication
>Addgene plasmid #117892 | TaALMT1-uPIC 3' | addgene full sequence | sequence record 230228 | Addgene NGS Result
AGATCTAACATCCAAAGACGAAAGGTTGAATGAAACCTTTTTGCCATCCGACATCCACAGGTCCATTCTC
ACACATAAGTGCCAAACGCAACAGGAGGGGATACACTAGCAGCAGACCGTTGCAAACGCAGGACCTCCAC
TCCTCTTCTCCTCAACACCCACTTTTGCCATCGAAAAACCAGCCCAGTTATTGGGCTTGATTGGAGCTCG
CTCATTCCAATTCCTTCTATTAGGCTACTAACACCATGACTTTATTAGCCTGTCTATCCTGGCCCCCCTG
GCGAGGTTCATGTTTGTTTATTTCCGAATGCAACAAGCTCCGCATTACACCCGAACATCACTCCAGATGA
GGGCTTTCTGAGTGTGGGGTCAAATAGTTTCATGTTCCCCAAATGGCCCAAAACTGACAGTTTAAACGCT
GTCTTGGAACCTAATATGACAAAAGCGTGATCTCATCCAAGATGAACTAAGTTTGGTTCGTTGAAATGCT
AACGGCCAGTTGGTCAAAAAGAAACTTCCAAAAGTCGGCATACCGTTTGTCTTGTTTGGTATTGATTGAC
GAATGCTCAAAAATAATCTCATTAATGCTTAGCGCAGTCTCTCTATCGCTTCTGAACCCCGGTGCACCTG
TGCCGAAACGCAAATGGGGAAACACCCGCTTTTTGGATGATTATGCATTGTCTCCACATTGTATGCTTCC
AAGATTCTGGTGGGAATACTGCTGATAGCCTAACGTTCATGATCAAAATTTAACTGTTCTAACCCCTACT
TGACAGCAATATATAAACAGAAGGAAGCTGCCCTGTCTTAAACCTTTTTTTTTATCATCATTATTAGCTT
ACTTTCATAATTGCGACTGGTTCCAATTGACAAGCTTTTGATTTTAACGACTTTTAACGACAACTTGAGA
AGATCAAAAAACAACTAATTATTCGAAACGAGGAATTCGCTGAGGCTTAATATGCTCGCCTCCGGCAACC
TCGACAAACTCGCTCAGTTCATTGAAGGAATGGAATTCAACTGCTTTGGCGAAAACAGTGTTGCAAATAA
TTTTGGGGGAAAAGATTTCCCCCAAATGCACAAGAGCGTCCTTAATTCGAAGGCCACTGAGGACTCTTTG
TGCACCTTTGCCAAATGGGAGCCTCGTCATGGCCAGTTCAGATTTCGACACCCATGGAGTCAATACCAGA
AGCTGGGAACTCTTTGTCGCCAATGTGCGTCTTCTATGGAGGCTCTTGCTTCATATGTCATCACAACCTC
AAAAACCCAGTGCCCTGCTGCAGCCAACCCTGAGCTATCATGTAAGGTTCGAAAAACATGTGGCGAAATG
AGCTTGCATTCCTCCAAGGTGCTTAGGGATCTCGCAATGGCAACTCGAACAATGACTGTGCCGTCTCCAG
TGAATATCACCATGGCTACAGCCGTGAAAGCAGCGGAAAGCCTCAGAAGCGAGCTTGCAGAGAACACGGC
TCTGTTGCAAGTGATGCATGTGGCCGTCACCGCAACACTTCTTGCGGACTTGGTTGATAGGGTGAAGGAA
ATCGCGGAATGTGTTGATGTCCTAGCAAGACTGGCGCACTTTAAGAACCCCGAGGACACAAAAAATGTCG
TTGTTAGTACCGTGAGTCGAGGGATAGACGAACCTTTGCCTGACGTGGTTATTTTGCCATTAAACCTCAG
CAGCGGCGAGAACCTGTACTTCCAATCTGTCGACCATCATCATCATCATCATTGAGTTTGTAGCCTTAGA
CATGACTGTTCCTCAGTTCAAGTTGGGCACTTACGAGAAGACCGGTCTTGCTAGATTCTAATCAAGAGGA
TGTCAGAATGCCATTTGCCTGAGAGATGCAGGCTTCATTTTTGATACTTTTTTATTTGTAACCTATATAG
TATAGGATTTTTTTTGTCATTTTGTTTCTTCTCGTACGAGCTTGCTCCTGATCAGCCTATCTCGCAGCTG
ATGAATATCTTGTGGTAGGGGTTTGGGAAAATCATTCGAGTTTGATGTTTTTCTTGGTATTTCCCACTCC
TCTTCAGAGTACAGAAGATTAAGTGAGACCTTCGTTTGTGCGGATCCCCCACACACCATAGCTTCAAAAT
GTTTCTACTCCTTTTTTACTCTTCCAGATTTTCTCGGACTCCGCGCATCGCCGTACCACTTCAAAACACC
CAAGCACAGCATACTAAATTTCCCCTCTTTCTTCCTCTAGGGTGTCGTTAATTACCCGTACTAAAGGTTT
GGAAAAGAAAAAAGAGACCGCCTCGTTTCTTTTTCTTCGTCGAAAAAGGCAATAAAAATTTTTATCACGT
TTCTTTTTCTTGAAAATTTTTTTTTTTGATTTTTTTCTCTTTCGATGACCTCCCATTGATATTTAAGTTA
ATAAACGGTCTTCAATTTCTCAAGTTTCAGTTTCATTTTTCTTGTTCTATTACAACTTTTTTTACTTCTT
GCTCATTAGAAAGAAAGCATAGCAATCTAATCTAAGGGCGGTGTTGACAATTAATCATCGGCATAGTATA
TCGGCATAGTATAATACGACAAGGTGAGGAACTAAACCATGGCCAAGTTGACCAGTGCCGTTCCGGTGCT
CACCGCGCGCGACGTCGCCGGAGCGGTCGAGTTCTGGACCGACCGGCTCGGGTTCTCCCGGGACTTCGTG
GAGGACGACTTCGCCGGTGTGGTCCGGGACGACGTGACCCTGTTCATCAGCGCGGTCCAGGACCAGGTGG
TGCCGGACAACACCCTGGCCTGGGTGTGGGTGCGCGGCCTGGACGAGCTGTACGCCGAGTGGTCGGAGGT
CGTGTCCACGAACTTCCGGGACGCCTCCGGGCCGGCCATGACCGAGATCGGCGAGCAGCCGTGGGGGCGG
GAGTTCGCCCTGCGCGACCCGGCCGGCAACTGCGTGCACTTCGTGGCCGAGGAGCAGGACTGACACGTCC
GACGCGGCCCGACGGGTCCGAGGCCTCGGAGATCCGTCCCCCTTTTCCTTTGTCGATATCATGTAATTAG
TTATGTCACGCTTACATTCACGCCCTCCCCCCACATCCGCTCTAACCGAAAAGGAAGGAGTTAGACAACC
TGAAGTCTAGGTCCCTATTTATTTTTTTATAGTTATGTTAGTATTAAGAACGTTATTTATATTTCAAATT
TTTCTTTTTTTTCTGTACAGACGCGTGTACGCATGTAACATTATACTGAAAACCTTGCTTGAGAAGGTTT
TGGGACGCTCGAAGGCTTTAATTTGCAAGCTGGAGACCAACATGTGAGCAAAAGGCCAGCAAAAGGCCAG
GAACCGTAAAAAGGCCGCGTTGCTGGCGTTTTTCCATAGGCTCCGCCCCCCTGACGAGCATCACAAAAAT
CGACGCTCAAGTCAGAGGTGGCGAAACCCGACAGGACTATAAAGATACCAGGCGTTTCCCCCTGGAAGCT
CCCTCGTGCGCTCTCCTGTTCCGACCCTGCCGCTTACCGGATACCTGTCCGCCTTTCTCCCTTCGGGAAG
CGTGGCGCTTTCTCATAGCTCACGCTGTAGGTATCTCAGTTCGGTGTAGGTCGTTCGCTCCAAGCTGGGC
TGTGTGCACGAACCCCCCGTTCAGCCCGACCGCTGCGCCTTATCCGGTAACTATCGTCTTGAGTCCAACC
CGGTAAGACACGACTTATCGCCACTGGCAGCAGCCACTGGTAACAGGATTAGCAGAGCGAGGTATGTAGG
CGGTGCTACAGAGTTCTTGAAGTGGTGGCCTAACTACGGCTACACTAGAAGAACAGTATTTGGTATCTGC
GCTCTGCTGAAGCCAGTTACCTTCGGAAAAAGAGTTGGTAGCTCTTGATCCGGCAAACAAACCACCGCTG
GTAGCGGTGGTTTTTTTGTTTGCAAGCAGCAGATTACGCGCAGAAAAAAAGGATCTCAAGAAGATCCTTT
GATCTTTTCTACGGGGTCTGACGCTCAGTGGAACGAAAACTCACGTTAAGGGATTTTGGTCATGAGATC
