>Addgene plasmid #117892 | TaALMT1-uPIC 3' | depositor partial sequence | sequence record 222697 | insert sequence
ATGGATATTGATCACGGCAGAGAGAGCGACGGCGAGATGGTGGGCACCATCGCCAGCTGCGGGCTGCTGC
TCCACTCGCTTCTCGCCGGGCTCGGGCGTCGCGCCGCCGGGTTCGCCCGGAAGGTGGGCGGCGCCGCGCG
GGAGGACCCGAGGCGGGTGGCGCACTCGCTCAAAGTCGGCCTGGCGCTCGCGCTGGTGTCCGTCGTCTAC
TTCGTCACGCCGCTCTTCAACGGCCTCGGGGTGTCCGCGATATGGGCCGTGCTCACCGTCGTCGTCGTCA
TGGAGTACACCGTCGGTGCCACGCTGAGTAAAGGCTTGAACAGAGCCTTGGCGACGTTGGTGGCTGGCTG
CATCGCCGTCGGAGCTCATCAGTTAGCTGAATTAGCTGAACGCTGTGGTGATCAGGGAGAGCCCATAATG
CTTACCGTGCTCGTCTTCTTCGTAGCGTCAGCGGCGACGTTCTTGCGCTTCATCCCGGAGATCAAGGCCA
AGTACGACTACGGCGTGACCATCTTCATACTGACCTTCGGTCTGGTGGCCGTGTCGAGCTACAGAGTGGA
GGAGCTCATCCAGCTCGCGCACCAGCGGTTCTACACCATAGCCGTCGGCGTCTTCATCTGCCTCTGCACC
ACCGTCTTCCTCTTCCCCGTCTGGGCCGGAGAGGACGTCCACAAGCTCGCCTCCGGCAACCTCGACAAAC
TCGCTCAGTTCATTGAAGGAATGGAATTCAACTGCTTTGGCGAAAACAGTGTTGCAAATAATTTTGGGGG
AAAAGATTTCCCCCAAATGCACAAGAGCGTCCTTAATTCGAAGGCCACTGAGGACTCTTTGTGCACCTTT
GCCAAATGGGAGCCTCGTCATGGCCAGTTCAGATTTCGACACCCATGGAGTCAATACCAGAAGCTGGGAA
CTCTTTGTCGCCAATGTGCGTCTTCTATGGAGGCTCTTGCTTCATATGTCATCACAACCTCAAAAACCCA
GTGCCCTGCTGCAGCCAACCCTGAGCTATCATGTAAGGTTCGAAAAACATGTGGCGAAATGAGCTTGCAT
TCCTCCAAGGTGCTTAGGGATCTCGCAATGGCAACTCGAACAATGACTGTGCCGTCTCCAGTGAATATCA
CCATGGCTACAGCCGTGAAAGCAGCGGAAAGCCTCAGAAGCGAGCTTGCAGAGAACACGGCTCTGTTGCA
AGTGATGCATGTGGCCGTCACCGCAACACTTCTTGCGGACTTGGTTGATAGGGTGAAGGAAATCGCGGAA
TGTGTTGATGTCCTAGCAAGACTGGCGCACTTTAAGAACCCCGAGGACACAAAAAATGTCGTTGTTAGTA
CCGTGAGTCGAGGGATAGACGAACCTTTGCCTGACGTGGTTATTTTGTAA
